Addgene plasmid #170279: pGV3341
Purpose: Expression of mutant HIV-2 RT p66 reverse transcriptase
Depositing lab: Gregory Van Duyne. Depositing organization: University of Pennsylvania. Publication: Detection of SARS-CoV-2 RNA using RT-LAMP and molecular beacons. Sherrill-Mix S, Hwang Y, Roche AM, Glascock A, Weiss SR, Li Y, Haddad L, Deraska P, Monahan C, Kromer A, Graham-Wooten J, Taylor LJ, Abella BS, Ganguly A, Collman RG, Van Duyne GD, Bushman FD. Genome Biol. 2021 Jun 3;22(1):169. doi: 10.1186/s13059-021-02387-y. PubMed 34082799.
Backbone
  Vector backbone: pCDFDuet-1
  Backbone manufacturer: Novagen
  Backbone size w/o insert (bp): 3498
  Total vector size (bp): 5091
  Vector type: Bacterial Expression
Growth in bacteria
  Bacterial resistance: Streptomycin, 50 μg/mL
  Growth temperature: 37°C
  Growth strain: DH5alpha
  Copy number: Low Copy
Gene/Insert
  Gene/Insert name: HIV-2 RT p66 (mutant) (alt name: HIV-2 reverse transcriptase, full length (mutant))
  Species: HIV-2
  Insert size (bp): 1683
  Promoter: T7-lac
  Cloning method: Restriction Enzyme; 5′ cloning site NcoI (not destroyed); 3′ cloning site XhoI (not destroyed)
  Sequencing primers: 5′ T7 promoter; 3′ T7 terminator
Terms and licenses: Academic/Nonprofit Terms; Industry Terms: Not Available to Industry
Depositor comments: Please visit https://www.medrxiv.org/content/10.1101/2020.08.13.20173757v4 for medRxiv preprint
How to cite: pGV3341 was a gift from Gregory Van Duyne (Addgene plasmid # 170279 ; http://n2t.net/addgene:170279 ; RRID:Addgene_170279)
