[The description below was written by a language model from this plasmid's Addgene catalogue record and pLannotate feature annotations shown in this document.]
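Description:
pGV3341 is a bacterial expression plasmid built on the Novagen pCDFDuet-1 backbone for producing a mutant form of the full-length (p66) reverse transcriptase of HIV-2 in E. coli. It replicates from the CloDF13 (CDF) origin, which the record lists as low copy and which is compatible with other common plasmid origins, so it can be maintained alongside a second expression plasmid in the same cell. Selection is through the aadA aminoglycoside adenylyltransferase gene (SmR), conferring streptomycin and spectinomycin resistance. The catalogue gives a total size of 5,091 bp, whereas the sequenced record underlying the feature table is 5,246 nt; the record does not explain this difference.

The insert, about 1.7 kb, was cloned between NcoI and XhoI and is annotated as a fragment of the HIV-2 gag-pol polyprotein, consistent with the RT-coding region. It sits downstream of a T7 promoter fused to a lac operator (T7-lac) and a phage T7 gene 10 ribosome binding site, and is followed by a T7 terminator. The plasmid carries its own lacI gene with its promoter, so the lac repressor holds transcription off until IPTG or lactose is added. Expression also requires a host supplying T7 RNA polymerase. Only one T7-lac cassette is annotated, suggesting the NcoI/XhoI cloning spanned both Duet cloning sites. The short TcR and SET1 hits are small fragments, probably backbone remnants or spurious matches rather than functional elements. No affinity tag is annotated, and the record does not specify which mutations the RT carries. The associated publication concerns detection of SARS-CoV-2 RNA by RT-LAMP, indicating that the recombinant enzyme was made for use as the reverse transcriptase in such assays.
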