Features (pLannotate 1.2.2; 15 found; start..end, strand, type, name):
     10..45      -  CDS            TcR (fragment): tetracycline efflux protein; tet; confers resistance to tetracycline
     48..66      +  promoter       T7 promoter: promoter for bacteriophage T7 RNA polymerase
     67..91      +  protein_bind   lac operator: The lac repressor binds to the lac operator to inhibit transcription in E. coli. This inhibition can be relieved by adding lactose or isopropyl-β-D-thiogalactopyranoside (IPTG). lac repressor encoded by lacI
    106..128     +  RBS            RBS: efficient ribosome binding site from bacteriophage T7 gene 10 (Olins and Rangwala, 1989)
    135..1865    +  CDS            gag-pol (fragment): POL_HV2RO - Experimental evidence at protein level: Swiss-Prot protein existence level 1. [Integrase]: Catalyzes viral DNA integration into the host chromosome, by performing a series of DNA cutting and joining reactions. This enzyme activity takes place after virion entry into a cell and reverse transcription of the RNA genome in dsDNA. The first step in the integration process is 3' processing. This step requires a complex comprising the viral genome, matrix protein, Vpr and integrase. This complex is called the pre-integration complex (PIC). The integrase protein removes 2 nucleotides from
   1901..1918    +  CDS            SET1 (fragment): solubility-enhancement tag derived from T7 phage gene 10B
   1926..1973    +  terminator     T7 terminator: transcription terminator for bacteriophage T7 RNA polymerase
   2144..2935    -  CDS            SmR: aminoglycoside adenylyltransferase (Murphy, 1985); aadA; confers resistance to spectinomycin and streptomycin
   2936..3027    -  promoter       AmpR promoter: bla
   3075..3756    -  rep_origin     CloDF13 ori (fragment): Plasmids containing the CloDF13 (CDF) origin of replication can be propagated in E. coli cells that contain additional plasmids with compatible origins.
   3781..3878    -  rep_origin     CloDF13 ori (fragment): Plasmids containing the CloDF13 (CDF) origin of replication can be propagated in E. coli cells that contain additional plasmids with compatible origins.
   3975..4039    -  CDS            TcR (fragment): tetracycline efflux protein; tet; confers resistance to tetracycline
   4054..4075    -  protein_bind   CAP binding site: CAP binding activates transcription in the presence of cAMP. E. coli catabolite activator protein
   4088..5170    -  CDS            lacI: lac repressor; lacI; The lac repressor binds to the lac operator to inhibit transcription in E. coli. This inhibition can be relieved by adding lactose or isopropyl-β-D-thiogalactopyranoside (IPTG).
   5171..2       -  promoter       lacI promoter (across the origin): lacI
>Addgene plasmid #170279 | pGV3341 | addgene full sequence | sequence record 332588 | Addgene NGS Result
TCCGGGATCTCGACGCTCTCCCTTATGCGACTCCTGCATTAGGAAATTAATACGACTCACTATAGGGGAA
TTGTGAGCGGATAACAATTCCCCTGTAGAAATAATTTTGTTTAACTTTAATAAGGAGATATACCATGGCG
GTAGCAAAGGTCGAGCCCATTAAGATCACCCTTAAGCCGGGGAAAGATGGCCCCAAGTTGCGTCAATGGC
CCCTTACCAAAGAGAAGATCGAGGCTTTAAAGGAAATTTGCGAGAAGATGGAGAAAGAAGGGCAGTTGGA
AGAAGCCCCGCCAACGAATCCTTATAACACCCCCACATTCGCTATTAAGAAGAAGGACAAGAACAAGTGG
CGTATGCTGATCGACTTCCGCGAACTTAACAAAGTAACTCAGGATTTTACGGAGATCCAGCTGGGAATTC
CCCATCCAGCTGGTTTGGCGAAGAAGCGTCGTATTACGGTGCTTGATGTTGGAGACGCGTATTTCTCCAT
CCCGCTGCATGAAGACTTCCGCCCATACACCGCCTTTACGCTGCCGTCCGTCAACAACGCTGAGCCCGGG
AAACGTTATATTTACAAAGTCTTGCCGCAGGGGTGGAAAGGTAGTCCTGCCATCTTTCAACATACAATGC
GCCAGATTCTTGAACCGTTTCGTAAGGCGAACAAGGACGTGATTATCATTCAGTACGTGGATGACATTCT
TATCGCGAGCGACCGCACAGATCTTGAACATGATCGCGTTATCCTGCAACTTAAAGAATTGCTTAATAAT
CTGGGCTTCTCCACTCCTGACGAGAAGTTCCAGAAAGATCCTCCTTATCACTGGATGGGTTACGAGCTGT
GGCCAACCAAATGGAAGTTACAGAAGATCCAGCTGCCCCAGAAGGAGGTTTGGACCGTAAACGACATTCA
GAAGTTAGTAGGTGTATTAAACTGGGCCGCTCAATTATATCCTGGTATTAAGACGAAACATCTTTGTCGT
CTGATCCGCGGCAAGTTGACACTGACTGAAGAAGTTCAATGGACAGAGCTCGCTGAAGCAGAGCTTGAGG
AGAATCGCATCATCTTGTCACAGGAACAAGAGGGGCATTACTATCAGGAGGAGAAGGAACTGGAAGCTAC
TGTGCAGAAGGACCAGGACAACCAATGGACGTACAAGATTCACCAGGAAGATAAGATTTTGAAGGTTGGA
AAGTATGCCAAGGTGAAGAATACGCACACCAATGGTATTCGCTTGTTGGCGCAGGTTGTCCAGAAGATCG
GCAAGGAAGCCCTTGTAATTTGGGGACGTATCCCAAAATTTCATCTGCCTGTTGAACGCGATACTTGGGA
ACAGTGGTGGGACAACTACTGGCAAGTGACTTGGATACCCGACTGGGACTTCGTGTCGACACCTCCTCTG
GTTCGTCTGGCTTTCAATCTTGTAAAGGACCCGATTCCGGGTACCGAGACATTCTATACTGACGGGAGTT
GCAATCGCCAGTCAAAGGAAGGCAAGGCGGGATATATCACCGACCGCGGAAAGGACAAAGTGAAGAAATT
GGAGCAGACCACGAATCAGCAAGCCGAATTAGAGGCGTTCGCAATGGCATTAACTGATAGCGGACCTAAA
GTCAACATCATCGTTGATAGTCAGTACGTTATGGGAATTGTGGCGTCGCAACCTACCGAGTCAGAAAATA
AGCTTGTAAACCAGATTATTGAAGAGATGACAAAGAAGGAAGCCATTTATGTAGCTTGGGTCCCGGCTCA
TAAAGGTATTGGAGGAAATCAAGAGGTTGATCATTTAGTTTCCCAGGGCATTCGTCAAGTATTATAACTC
GAGTCTGGTAAAGAAACCGCTGCTGCGAAATTTGAACGCCAGCACATGGACTCGTCTACTAGCGCAGCTT
AATTAACCTAGGCTGCTGCCACCGCTGAGCAATAACTAGCATAACCCCTTGGGGCCTCTAAACGGGTCTT
GAGGGGTTTTTTGCTGAAACCTCAGGCATTTGAGAAGCACACGGTCACACTGCTTCCGGTAGTCAATAAA
CCGGTAAACCAGCAATAGACATAAGCGGCTATTTAACGACCCTGCCCTGAACCGACGACCGGGTCATCGT
GGCCGGATCTTGCGGCCCCTCGGCTTGAACGAATTGTTAGACATTATTTGCCGACTACCTTGGTGATCTC
GCCTTTCACGTAGTGGACAAATTCTTCCAACTGATCTGCGCGCGAGGCCAAGCGATCTTCTTCTTGTCCA
AGATAAGCCTGTCTAGCTTCAAGTATGACGGGCTGATACTGGGCCGGCAGGCGCTCCATTGCCCAGTCGG
CAGCGACATCCTTCGGCGCGATTTTGCCGGTTACTGCGCTGTACCAAATGCGGGACAACGTAAGCACTAC
ATTTCGCTCATCGCCAGCCCAGTCGGGCGGCGAGTTCCATAGCGTTAAGGTTTCATTTAGCGCCTCAAAT
AGATCCTGTTCAGGAACCGGATCAAAGAGTTCCTCCGCCGCTGGACCTACCAAGGCAACGCTATGTTCTC
TTGCTTTTGTCAGCAAGATAGCCAGATCAATGTCGATCGTGGCTGGCTCGAAGATACCTGCAAGAATGTC
ATTGCGCTGCCATTCTCCAAATTGCAGTTCGCGCTTAGCTGGATAACGCCACGGAATGATGTCGTCGTGC
ACAACAATGGTGACTTCTACAGCGCGGAGAATCTCGCTCTCTCCAGGGGAAGCCGAAGTTTCCAAAAGGT
CGTTGATCAAAGCTCGCCGCGTTGTTTCATCAAGCCTTACGGTCACCGTAACCAGCAAATCAATATCACT
GTGTGGCTTCAGGCCGCCATCCACTGCGGAGCCGTACAAATGTACGGCCAGCAACGTCGGTTCGAGATGG
CGCTCGATGACGCCAACTACCTCTGATAGTTGAGTCGATACTTCGGCGATCACCGCTTCCCTCATACTCT
TCCTTTTTCAATATTATTGAAGCATTTATCAGGGTTATTGTCTCATGAGCGGATACATATTTGAATGTAT
TTAGAAAAATAAACAAATAGCTAGCTCACTCGGTCGCTACGCTCCGGGCGTGAGACTGCGGCGGGCGCTG
CGGACACATACAAAGTTACCCACAGATTCCGTGGATAAGCAGGGGACTAACATGTGAGGCAAAACAGCAG
GGCCGCGCCGGTGGCGTTTTTCCATAGGCTCCGCCCTCCTGCCAGAGTTCACATAAACAGACGCTTTTCC
GGTGCATCTGTGGGAGCCGTGAGGCTCAACCATGAATCTGACAGTACGGGCGAAACCCGACAGGACTTAA
AGATCCCCACCGTTTCCGGCGGGTCGCTCCCTCTTGCGCTCTCCTGTTCCGACCCTGCCGTTTACCGGAT
ACCTGTTCCGCCTTTCTCCCTTACGGGAAGTGTGGCGCTTTCTCATAGCTCACACACTGGTATCTCGGCT
CGGTGTAGGTCGTTCGCTCCAAGCTGGGCTGTAAGCAAGAACTCCCCGTTCAGCCCGACTGCTGCGCCTT
ATCCGGTAACTGTTCACTTGAGTCCAACCCGGAAAAGCACGGTAAAACGCCACTGGCAGCAGCCATTGGT
AACTGGGAGTTCGCAGAGGATTTGTTTAGCTAAACACGCGGTTGCTCTTGAAGTGTGCGCCAAAGTCCGG
CTACACTGGAAGGACAGATTTGGTTGCTGTGCTCTGCGAAAGCCAGTTACCACGGTTAAGCAGTTCCCCA
ACTGACTTAACCTTCGATCAAACCACCTCCCCAGGTGGTTTTTTCGAAGGTTAAGTCAGTTGGGGAACTG
CTTAACCTTCGATCAAACCACCTCCCCAGGTGGTTTTTTCGTTTACAGGGCAAAAGATTACGCGCAGAAA
AAAAGGATCTCAAGAAGATCCTTTGATCTTTTCTACTGAACCGCTCTAGATTTCAGTGCAATTTATCTCT
TCAAATGTAGCACCTGAAGTCAGCCCCATACGATATAAGTTGTAATTCTCATGTTAGTCATGCCCCGCGC
CCACCGGAAGGAGCTGACTGGGTTGAAGGCTCTCAAGGGCATCGGTCGAGATCCCGGTGCCTAATGAGTG
AGCTAACTTACATTAATTGCGTTGCGCTCACTGCCCGCTTTCCAGTCGGGAAACCTGTCGTGCCAGCTGC
ATTAATGAATCGGCCAACGCGCGGGGAGAGGCGGTTTGCGTATTGGGCGCCAGGGTGGTTTTTCTTTTCA
CCAGTGAGACGGGCAACAGCTGATTGCCCTTCACCGCCTGGCCCTGAGAGAGTTGCAGCAAGCGGTCCAC
GCTGGTTTGCCCCAGCAGGCGAAAATCCTGTTTGATGGTGGTTAACGGCGGGATATAACATGAGCTGTCT
TCGGTATCGTCGTATCCCACTACCGAGATGTCCGCACCAACGCGCAGCCCGGACTCGGTAATGGCGCGCA
TTGCGCCCAGCGCCATCTGATCGTTGGCAACCAGCATCGCAGTGGGAACGATGCCCTCATTCAGCATTTG
CATGGTTTGTTGAAAACCGGACATGGCACTCCAGTCGCCTTCCCGTTCCGCTATCGGCTGAATTTGATTG
CGAGTGAGATATTTATGCCAGCCAGCCAGACGCAGACGCGCCGAGACAGAACTTAATGGGCCCGCTAACA
GCGCGATTTGCTGGTGACCCAATGCGACCAGATGCTCCACGCCCAGTCGCGTACCGTCTTCATGGGAGAA
AATAATACTGTTGATGGGTGTCTGGTCAGAGACATCAAGAAATAACGCCGGAACATTAGTGCAGGCAGCT
TCCACAGCAATGGCATCCTGGTCATCCAGCGGATAGTTAATGATCAGCCCACTGACGCGTTGCGCGAGAA
GATTGTGCACCGCCGCTTTACAGGCTTCGACGCCGCTTCGTTCTACCATCGACACCACCACGCTGGCACC
CAGTTGATCGGCGCGAGATTTAATCGCCGCGACAATTTGCGACGGCGCGTGCAGGGCCAGACTGGAGGTG
GCAACGCCAATCAGCAACGACTGTTTGCCCGCCAGTTGTTGTGCCACGCGGTTGGGAATGTAATTCAGCT
CCGCCATCGCCGCTTCCACTTTTTCCCGCGTTTTCGCAGAAACGTGGCTGGCCTGGTTCACCACGCGGGA
AACGGTCTGATAAGAGACACCGGCATACTCTGCGACATCGTATAACGTTACTGGTTTCACATTCACCACC
CTGAATTGACTCTCTTCCGGGCGCTATCATGCCATACCGCGAAAGGTTTTGCGCCATTCGATGGTG
